Addgene plasmid #199978: YP37
Purpose: Yeast/E coli shuttle vector expressing GFP from synthetic yeast promoter 37
Depositing lab: Farren Isaacs. Depositing organization: Yale University. Publication: Cross-kingdom expression of synthetic genetic elements promotes discovery of metabolites in the human microbiome. Patel JR, Oh J, Wang S, Crawford JM, Isaacs FJ. Cell. 2022 Apr 28;185(9):1487-1505.e14. doi: 10.1016/j.cell.2022.03.008. Epub 2022 Apr 1. PubMed 35366417.
Backbone
  Vector backbone: pRCVS6H
  Vector type: Yeast Expression
  Selectable markers: Hygromycin
Growth in bacteria
  Bacterial resistance: Ampicillin, 100 μg/mL
  Growth temperature: 37°C
  Growth strain: BL21
  Copy number: Low Copy
Gene/Insert
  Gene/Insert name: GFP
  Species: Synthetic
  Cloning method: Gibson Cloning
Terms and licenses: Academic/Nonprofit Terms; Industry Terms: Not Available to Industry
How to cite: YP37 was a gift from Farren Isaacs (Addgene plasmid # 199978 ; http://n2t.net/addgene:199978 ; RRID:Addgene_199978)
