[The description below was written by a language model from this plasmid's Addgene catalogue record and pLannotate feature annotations shown in this document.]
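Description:
YP37 is a yeast/E. coli shuttle vector built on the pRCVS6H backbone that expresses a green fluorescent reporter from a synthetic yeast promoter designated number 37. In bacteria it is maintained through a ColE1/pUC-type origin and selected with ampicillin via the β-lactamase gene and its native promoter. The catalogue entry lists the plasmid as low copy even though the annotated origin is of the high-copy class. A fragment of the pBR322 bom region is also present. In Saccharomyces cerevisiae, fragments of the CEN4 centromere and the ARS1 replication origin provide centromeric, low-copy episomal maintenance. The hphMX6 cassette, which ends in the Ashbya gossypii TEF terminator, confers hygromycin resistance, so selection is by drug rather than by auxotrophy.

The payload is a single reporter cassette assembled by Gibson cloning. The catalogue calls the insert GFP, while the automated annotation of the full 5.7 kb sequence matches the open reading frame to mUkG, a constitutively fluorescent green protein derived from a Sarcophyton soft coral. The two descriptions agree on colour but not on the exact protein identity. The coding sequence is followed by the S. cerevisiae CYC1 terminator. The synthetic promoter itself is not annotated in the feature table; presumably it occupies the unannotated stretch immediately upstream of the reporter, but the record does not define its boundaries or composition. A T7 promoter lies near the end of the sequence record, just upstream of that region on the circular map. The construct appears to be one member of a numbered set of synthetic promoter test plasmids, in which fluorescence reports promoter strength in yeast. The associated work concerns synthetic genetic elements for expression across kingdoms.
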