Features (pLannotate 1.2.2; 11 found; start..end, strand, type, name):
    209..877     +  CDS            mUkG: mUkG is a basic (constitutively fluorescent) green fluorescent protein published in 2008, derived from Sarcophyton sp.. It has moderate acid sensitivity.
    932..1121    +  terminator     CYC1 terminator: S. cerevisiae CYC1; transcription terminator for CYC1
   1361..2936    +  gene           hphMX6: yeast selectable marker conferring hygromycin resistance
   2739..2936    +  terminator     TEF terminator: Ashbya gossypii TEF terminator
   3051..3639    -  rep_origin     ori: high-copy-number ColE1/pMB1/pBR322/pUC origin of replication
   3810..4670    -  CDS            AmpR: β-lactamase; bla; confers resistance to ampicillin, carbenicillin, and related antibiotics
   4671..4775    -  promoter       AmpR promoter: bla
   4802..4852    +  misc_feature   bom (fragment): basis of mobility region from pBR322
   4981..5150    -  misc_feature   CEN4 (fragment): S. cerevisiae CEN4 centromere
   5151..5577    +  rep_origin     ARS1 (fragment): S. cerevisiae autonomously replicating sequence ARS1
   5683..5701    +  promoter       T7 promoter: promoter for bacteriophage T7 RNA polymerase
>Addgene plasmid #199978 | YP37 | addgene full sequence | sequence record 405068 | Addgene NGS Result
TCTCCCTAAACAGCCCTACCGCGCCACAGAGGGGCACTGAAATTTGGGGGCGGTGTAGCATGTGAGCTCA
ACGGCACGTACAGGCTAGATTTCAACTAATAACCATATAAAAGAGCACTGTTGGGCGTGAGTGGAGGCGC
CGGTTTTTAGAAAAACATCTAACATATTTTTAAGTAAGTAACTTAAAGAGGAGAAAGGTACCATGGTCAG
TGTCATCAAAGAAGAAATGAAGATCAAGTTGCACATGGAAGGTAACGTTAATGGTCATGCCTTTGTTATT
GAAGGTGATGGTAAAGGTAAACCATACGATGGTACTCAAACTTTGAACTTGACTGTCAAAGAAGGTGCTC
CATTGCCATTCTCTTACGATATTTTGACTAACGCCTTCCAATACGGTAATAGAGCTTTTACTAAGTACCC
AGCCGATATCCCAGATTACTTTAAGCAAACTTTTCCAGAAGGTTACTCCTGGGAAAGAACTATGTCTTAC
GAAGATAACGCTATCTGCAACGTCAGATCCGAAATTTCTATGGAAGGTGATTGCTTCATCTACAAGATCA
GATTCGATGGTAAGAACTTTCCACCAAATGGTCCAGTCATGCAAAAAAAGACTTTGAAGTGGGAACCATC
CACCGAAATGATGTATGTTAGAGATGGTTTCTTGATGGGTGATGTCAATATGGCTTTGTTGTTGGAAGGT
GGTGGTCATCATAGATGTGATTTCAAGACTTCTTACAAGGCCAAGAAGGTTGTTCAATTGCCAGATGCTC
ATAAGATCGATCACAGAATCGAAATCTTGTCCCACGATAGAGATTACTCCAAGGTTAAGTTGTACGAAAA
CGCTGTTGCTAGAAACTCTTTGTTGCCATCTCAAGCTTCTAAGTAACATGTAATTAGTTATGTCACGCTT
ACATTCACGCCCTCCCCCCACATCCGCTCTAACCGAAAAGGAAGGAGTTAGACAACCTGAAGTCTAGGTC
CCTATTTATTTTTTTATAGTTATGTTAGTATTAAGAACGTTATTTATATTTCAAATTTTTCTTTTTTTTC
TGTACAGACGCGTGTACGCATGTAACATTATACTGAAAACCTTGCTTGAGAAGGTTTTGGGACGCTCGAA
GGCTTTGTGGAGGTCGACACGAGCGACTGAGTTCGGACGTCACGACCTGCCTGGATATCGTGCACCGCTC
GTGCACTGACGTCATGATCGACGAGTCGCACAGAGGCCTCTGACACTGACTCGACCTGACTAGCGTCGAG
CAGTGACGACCTGCCCGGGCACAGCAACTGTGCCACTCGTCTGATCCGTCGTCCCATCGGCTGAATCGAT
GCCTCGTCCCCGCCGGGTCACCCGGCCAGCGACATGGAGGCCCAGAATACCCTCCTTGACAGTCTTGACG
TGCGCAGCTCAGGGGCATGATGTGACTGTCGCCCGTACATTTAGCCCATACATCCCCATGTATAATCATT
TGCATCCATACATTTTGATGGCCGCACGGCGCGAAGCAAAAATTACGGCACCTCGCTGCAGACCTGCGAG
CAGGGAAACGCTCCCCTCACAGACGCGTTGAATTGTCCCCACGCCGCGCCCCTGTAGAGAAATATAAAAG
GTTAGGATTTGCCACTGAGGTTCTTCTTTCATATACTTCCTTTTAAAATCTTGCTAGGATACAGTTCTCA
CATCACATCCGAACATAAACAACCATGGGTAAAAAGCCTGAACTCACCGCGACGTCTGTCGAGAAGTTTC
TGATCGAAAAGTTCGACAGCGTCTCCGACCTGATGCAGCTCTCGGAGGGCGAAGAATCTCGTGCTTTCAG
CTTCGATGTAGGAGGGCGTGGATATGTCCTGCGGGTAAATAGCTGCGCCGATGGTTTCTACAAAGATCGT
TATGTTTATCGGCACTTTGCATCGGCCGCGCTCCCGATTCCGGAAGTGCTTGACATTGGGGAGTTCAGCG
AGAGCCTGACCTATTGCATCTCCCGCCGTGCACAGGGTGTCACGTTGCAAGACCTGCCTGAAACCGAACT
GCCCGCTGTTCTGCAGCCGGTCGCGGAGGCCATGGATGCGATCGCTGCGGCCGATCTTAGCCAGACGAGC
GGGTTCGGCCCATTCGGACCGCAAGGAATCGGTCAATACACTACATGGCGTGATTTCATATGCGCGATTG
CTGATCCCCATGTGTATCACTGGCAAACTGTGATGGACGACACCGTCAGTGCGTCCGTCGCGCAGGCTCT
CGATGAGCTGATGCTTTGGGCCGAGGACTGCCCCGAAGTCCGGCACCTCGTGCACGCGGATTTCGGCTCC
AACAATGTCCTGACGGACAATGGCCGCATAACAGCGGTCATTGACTGGAGCGAGGCGATGTTCGGGGATT
CCCAATACGAGGTCGCCAACATCTTCTTCTGGAGGCCGTGGTTGGCTTGTATGGAGCAACAGACGCGCTA
CTTCGAGCGGAGGCATCCGGAGCTTGCAGGATCGCCGCGGCTCCGGGCGTATATGCTCCGCATTGGTCTT
GACCAACTCTATCAGAGCTTGGTTGACGGCAATTTCGATGATGCAGCTTGGGCGCAGGGTCGATGCGACG
CAATCGTCCGATCCGGAGCCGGGACTGTCGGGCGTACACAAATCGCCCGCAGAAGCGCGGCCGTCTGGAC
CGATGGCTGTGTAGAAGTACTCGCCGATAGTGGAAACCGACGCCCCAGCACTCGTCCGAGGGCAAAGGAA
TAATCAGTACTGACAATAAAAAGATTCTTGTTTTCAAGAACTTGTCATTTGTATAGTTTTTTTATATTGT
AGTTGTTCTATTTTAATCAAATGTTAGCGTGATTTATATTTTTTTTCGCCTCGACATCATCTGCCCAGAT
GCGAAGTTAAGTGCGCAGAAAGTAATATCATGCGTCAATCGTATGTGAATGCTGGTCGCTATACTGCTAT
CGATGTGGCAGTGCGTCCAGCTCAGTCAGACTCAGTCCTGGTGTCGTCAGCCTGTGAGCAAAAGGCCAGC
AAAAGGCCAGGAACCGTAAAAAGGCCGCGTTGCTGGCGTTTTTCCATAGGCTCCGCCCCCCTGACGAGCA
TCACAAAAATCGACGCTCAAGTCAGAGGTGGCGAAACCCGACAGGACTATAAAGATACCAGGCGTTTCCC
CCTGGAAGCTCCCTCGTGCGCTCTCCTGTTCCGACCCTGCCGCTTACCGGATACCTGTCCGCCTTTCTCC
CTTCGGGAAGCGTGGCGCTTTCTCATAGCTCACGCTGTAGGTATCTCAGTTCGGTGTAGGTCGTTCGCTC
CAAGCTGGGCTGTGTGCACGAACCCCCCGTTCAGCCCGACCGCTGCGCCTTATCCGGTAACTATCGTCTT
GAGTCCAACCCGGTAAGACACGACTTATCGCCACTGGCAGCAGCCACTGGTAACAGGATTAGCAGAGCGA
GGTATGTAGGCGGTGCTACAGAGTTCTTGAAGTGGTGGCCTAACTACGGCTACACTAGAAGAACAGTATT
TGGTATCTGCGCTCTGCTGAAGCCAGTTACCTTCGGAAAAAGAGTTGGTAGCTCTTGATCCGGCAAACAA
ACCACCGCTGGTAGCGGTGGTTTTTTTGTTTGCAAGCAGCAGATTACGCGCAGAAAAAAAGGATCTCAAG
AAGATCCTTTGATCTTTTCTACGGGGTCTGACGCTCAGTGGAACGAAAACTCACGTTAAGGGATTTTGGT
CATGAGATTATCAAAAAGGATCTTCACCTAGATCCTTTTAAATTAAAAATGAAGTTTTAAATCAATCTAA
AGTATATATGAGTAAACTTGGTCTGACAGTTACCAATGCTTAATCAGTGAGGCACCTATCTCAGCGATCT
GTCTATTTCGTTCATCCATAGTTGCCTGACTCCCCGTCGTGTAGATAACTACGATACGGGAGGGCTTACC
ATCTGGCCCCAGTGCTGCAATGATACCGCGAGACCCACGCTCACCGGCTCCAGATTTATCAGCAATAAAC
CAGCCAGCCGGAAGGGCCGAGCGCAGAAGTGGTCCTGCAACTTTATCCGCCTCCATCCAGTCTATTAATT
GTTGCCGGGAAGCTAGAGTAAGTAGTTCGCCAGTTAATAGTTTGCGCAACGTTGTTGCCATTGCTACAGG
CATCGTGGTGTCACGCTCGTCGTTTGGTATGGCTTCATTCAGCTCCGGTTCCCAACGATCAAGGCGAGTT
ACATGATCCCCCATGTTGTGCAAAAAAGCGGTTAGCTCCTTCGGTCCTCCGATCGTTGTCAGAAGTAAGT
TGGCCGCAGTGTTATCACTCATGGTTATGGCAGCACTGCATAATTCTCTTACTGTCATGCCATCCGTAAG
ATGCTTTTCTGTGACTGGTGAGTACTCAACCAAGTCATTCTGAGAATAGTGTATGCGGCGACCGAGTTGC
TCTTGCCCGGCGTCAATACGGGATAATACCGCGCCACATAGCAGAACTTTAAAAGTGCTCATCATTGGAA
AACGTTCTTCGGGGCGAAAACTCTCAAGGATCTTACCGCTGTTGAGATCCAGTTCGATGTAACCCACTCG
TGCACCCAACTGATCTTCAGCATCTTTTACTTTCACCAGCGTTTCTGGGTGAGCAAAAACAGGAAGGCAA
AATGCCGCAAAAAAGGGAATAAGGGCGACACGGAAATGTTGAATACTCATACTCTTCCTTTTTCAATATT
ATTGAAGCATTTATCAGGGTTATTGTCTCATGAGCGGATACATATTTGAATGTATTTAGAAAAATAAACA
AATAGGGGTTCCGCGCACATTTCCCCGAAAAGTGCCACCTGATGCGGTGTGAAATACCGCACAGATGCGT
AAGGAGAAAATACCGCATCAGGGTCAGTCACAGTGGAGCCTAGCACTCACTCAGCGTGACGGCTCAGAGC
AGAATTCACGAGCCAGAAATAGTAACTTTTGCCTAAATCACAAATTGCAAAATTTAATTGCTTGCAAAAG
GTCACATGCTTATAATCAACTTTTTTAAAAATTTAAAATACTTTTTTATTTTTTATTTTTAAACATAAAT
GAAATAATTTATTTATTGTTTATGATTACCGAAACATAAAACCTGCTCAAGAAAAAGAAACTGTTTTGTC
CTTGGAAAAAAAGCACTACCTAGGAGCGGCCAAAATGCCGGCTTACATTTTATGTTAGCTGGTGGACTGA
CGCCAGAAAATGTTGGTGATGCGCTTAGATTAAATGGCGTTATTGGTGTTGATGTAAGCGGAGGTGTGGA
GACAAATGGTGTAAAAGACTCTAACAAAATAGCAAATTTCGTCAAAAATGCTAAGAAATAGGTTATTACT
GAGTAGTATTTATTTAAGTATTGTTTGTGCACTTGCCTGCAAGCCTTTTGAAAAGCAAGCATAAAAGATC
TAAACATAAAATCTGTAAAATAACAAGATGTAAAGATAATGCTAAATCATTTGGCTTTTTGATTGATTGT
ACAGGAAAATATACATCGCAGGGGGTTGACTTTTACCATTTCACCGCAATGGAATTAAACTTGTTGAAGA
GAATGTTCACAGGCGCATACGCTACAATGACCCGATTCTTGCTAGCCGAATTCCAGTCAGGCTGCTAGCA
CCAGAGCTACGTGACCGCAGGACTAGCTCCAGCTGAGCGACACGCGAACAGGTGTAGAGTCAGTCGTGCT
GCAAGGTCGCACTAATACGACTCACTATAGGG
