>Addgene plasmid #199978 | YP37 | depositor partial sequence | sequence record 387808 | Promoter Sequence
TCTCCCTAAACAGCCCTACCGCGCCACAGAGGGGCACTGAAATTTGGGGGCGGTGTAGCATGTGAGCTCA
ACGGCACGTACAGGCTAGATTTCAACTAATAACCATATAAAAGAGCACTGTTGGGCGTGAGTGGAGGCGC
CGGTTTTTAGAAAAACATCTAACATATTTTTAAGTAAGTAA
